Addgene plasmid #168353: pTL119
Purpose: pGBKT7 yeast two-hybrid plasmid
Depositing lab: Sophien Kamoun. Depositing organization: Sainsbury Laboratory, Norwich. Publication: A single amino acid polymorphism in a conserved effector of the multihost blast fungus pathogen expands host-target binding spectrum. Bentham AR, Petit-Houdenot Y, Win J, Chuma I, Terauchi R, Banfield MJ, Kamoun S, Langner T. PLoS Pathog. 2021 Nov 10;17(11):e1009957. doi: 10.1371/journal.ppat.1009957. eCollection 2021 Nov. PubMed 34758051.
Backbone
  Vector backbone: pGBKT7
  Vector type: Yeast Expression
Growth in bacteria
  Bacterial resistance: Kanamycin, 50 μg/mL
  Growth temperature: 37°C
  Growth strain: DH5alpha
  Copy number: High Copy
Gene/Insert
  Gene/Insert name: Traes_2BL_FFF4186AF.1
  Species: Triticum aestivum
  Cloning method: Unknown
Terms and licenses: Academic/Nonprofit Terms; Industry Terms: Not Available to Industry
How to cite: pTL119 was a gift from Sophien Kamoun (Addgene plasmid # 168353 ; http://n2t.net/addgene:168353 ; RRID:Addgene_168353)
