[The description below was written by a language model from this plasmid's Addgene catalogue record and pLannotate feature annotations shown in this document.]
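Description:
pTL119 is a yeast two-hybrid bait plasmid built on the pGBKT7 backbone, a yeast expression shuttle vector of about 7.5 kb. In E. coli it replicates from a high-copy ColE1/pUC-type origin and is selected with kanamycin through the Tn5 NeoR/KanR gene, which is driven by the bla (AmpR) promoter. In Saccharomyces cerevisiae it is maintained episomally by the 2μ origin and selected by tryptophan prototrophy through the TRP1 marker and its own promoter. An f1 origin is also present, along with several short backbone remnants (lac promoter/operator, lacI, lacZα, rop, bom and ble fragments) that have no evident functional role here.

The expression cassette uses the constitutive yeast ADH1 promoter to drive the GAL4 DNA-binding domain, followed by the insert and then the T7 and ADH1 terminators. The arrangement is consistent with an in-frame bait fusion, although the record does not confirm the reading frame. A T7 promoter sits between the GAL4 domain and the insert, which in this backbone allows in vitro transcription of the insert without the GAL4 portion. The catalogue names the insert as Traes_2BL_FFF4186AF.1 from Triticum aestivum (wheat). The automated annotation instead labels a roughly 220 bp stretch in this position as a fragment similar to rice Pik-1, which probably reflects sequence similarity to a related domain rather than a rice origin. The record does not describe the protein's function or the cloning method.

As a GAL4 DNA-binding-domain bait, the plasmid is meant to be paired with an activation-domain prey plasmid to test protein–protein interactions through reporter activation. The associated publication concerns host-target binding by a conserved blast fungus effector, which suggests this wheat protein was tested as a candidate host target.
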