Features (pLannotate 1.2.2; 24 found; start..end, strand, type, name):
     30..734     +  promoter       ADH1 promoter: S. cerevisiae ADH1; promoter for alcohol dehydrogenase 1
    762..1202    +  CDS            GAL4 DNA binding domain: DNA binding domain of the GAL4 transcriptional activator; Saccharomyces cerevisiae GAL4 (truncated)
   1213..1231    +  promoter       T7 promoter: promoter for bacteriophage T7 RNA polymerase
   1308..1526    +  CDS            PIK-1 (fragment): PIK1_ORYSJ - Also known as PIK1-KA From Oryza sativa subsp. japonica (Rice).
   1577..1624    +  terminator     T7 terminator: transcription terminator for bacteriophage T7 RNA polymerase
   1651..1838    +  terminator     ADH1 terminator: S. cerevisiae ADH1; transcription terminator for the S. cerevisiae alcohol dehydrogenase 1 (ADH1) gene
   1886..1902    -  protein_bind   lac operator: The lac repressor binds to the lac operator to inhibit transcription in E. coli. This inhibition can be relieved by adding lactose or isopropyl-β-D-thiogalactopyranoside (IPTG). lac repressor encoded by lacI
   1910..1940    -  promoter       lac promoter: promoter for the E. coli lac operon
   1955..1976    -  protein_bind   CAP binding site: CAP binding activates transcription in the presence of cAMP. E. coli catabolite activator protein
   1989..2081    -  CDS            lacI (fragment): lac repressor; lacI; The lac repressor binds to the lac operator to inhibit transcription in E. coli. This inhibition can be relieved by adding lactose or isopropyl-β-D-thiogalactopyranoside (IPTG).
   2264..2852    -  rep_origin     ori: high-copy-number ColE1/pMB1/pBR322/pUC origin of replication
   3074..3090    +  polyA_signal   bGH poly(A) signal (fragment): bovine growth hormone polyadenylation signal
   3181..3228    -  polyA_signal   HSV TK poly(A) signal: herpes simplex virus thymidine kinase polyadenylation signal (Cole and Stacy, 1985)
   3287..3439    -  CDS            ble (fragment): BLE_KLEPN - Experimental evidence at protein level: Swiss-Prot protein existence level 1. Binding protein with a strong affinity to the bleomycin family of antibiotics. Binds to CL990; an antimitotic-antibiotic compound. From Klebsiella pneumoniae.
   3460..4254    -  CDS            NeoR/KanR: aminoglycoside phosphotransferase from Tn5; aph(3')-II (or nptII); confers resistance to neomycin, kanamycin, and G418 (Geneticin®)
   4255..4359    -  promoter       AmpR promoter: bla
   4386..5728    -  rep_origin     2μ ori: yeast 2μ plasmid origin of replication
   5796..5831    +  CDS            rop (fragment): Rop protein, which maintains plasmids at low copy number; rop
   5933..5982    +  misc_feature   bom (fragment): basis of mobility region from pBR322
   6121..6268    +  promoter       TRP1 promoter: S. cerevisiae TRP1
   6269..6943    +  CDS            TRP1: phosphoribosylanthranilate isomerase, required for tryptophan biosynthesis; S. cerevisiae TRP1; yeast auxotrophic marker
   6994..7045    +  misc_feature   bom (fragment): basis of mobility region from pBR322
   7073..7501    -  rep_origin     f1 ori (sequence partly withheld): f1 bacteriophage origin of replication; arrow indicates direction of (+) strand synthesis
   7505..29      -  CDS            lacZα (fragment) (across the origin): LacZα fragment of β-galactosidase; lacZ fragment
>Addgene plasmid #168353 | pTL119 | addgene full sequence | sequence record 349463 | Addgene NGS Result
CGGTGCGGGCCTCTTCGCTATTACGCCAGATCCTTTTGTTGTTTCCGGGTGTACAATATGGACTTCCTCT
TTTCTGGCAACCAAACCCATACATCGGGATTCCTATAATACCTTCGTTGGTCTCCCTAACATGTAGGTGG
CGGAGGGGAGATATACAATAGAACAGATACCAGACAAGACATAATGGGCTAAACAAGACTACACCAATTA
CACTGCCTCATTGATGGTGGTACATAACGAACTAATACTGTAGCCCTAGACTTGATAGCCATCATCATAT
CGAAGTTTCACTACCCTTTTTCCATTTGCCATCTATTGAAGTAATAATAGGCGCATGCAACTTCTTTTCT
TTTTTTTTCTTTTCTCTCTCCCCCGTTGTTGTCTCACCATATCCGCAATGACAAAAAAATGATGGAAGAC
ACTAAAGGAAAAAATTAACGACAAAGACAGCACCAACAGATGTCGTTGTTCCAGAGCTGATGAGGGGTAT
CTCGAAGCACACGAAACTTTTTCCTTCCTTCATTCACGCACACTACTCTCTAATGAGCAACGGTATACGG
CCTTCCTTCCAGTTACTTGAATTTGAAATAAAAAAAAGTTTGCTGTCTTGCTATCAAGTATAAATAGACC
TGCAATTATTAATCTTTTGTTTCCTCGTCATTGTTCTCGTTCCCTTTCTTCCTTGTTTCTTTTTCTGCAC
AATATTTCAAGCTATACCAAGCATACAATCAACTCCAAGCTTGAAGCAAGCCTCCTGAAAGATGAAGCTA
CTGTCTTCTATCGAACAAGCATGCGATATTTGCCGACTTAAAAAGCTCAAGTGCTCCAAAGAAAAACCGA
AGTGCGCCAAGTGTCTGAAGAACAACTGGGAGTGTCGCTACTCTCCCAAAACCAAAAGGTCTCCGCTGAC
TAGGGCACATCTGACAGAAGTGGAATCAAGGCTAGAAAGACTGGAACAGCTATTTCTACTGATTTTTCCT
CGAGAAGACCTTGACATGATTTTGAAAATGGATTCTTTACAGGATATAAAAGCATTGTTAACAGGATTAT
TTGTACAAGATAATGTGAATAAAGATGCCGTCACAGATAGATTGGCTTCAGTGGAGACTGATATGCCTCT
AACATTGAGACAGCATAGAATAAGTGCGACATCATCATCGGAAGAGAGTAGTAACAAAGGTCAAAGACAG
TTGACTGTATCGCCGGAATTTGTAATACGACTCACTATAGGGCGAGCCGCCATCATGGAGGAGCAGAAGC
TGATCTCAGAGGAGGACCTGCATATGGCCATGGAGGCCGAATTCAAACAGAAAATCGTGATCCAGCTGAG
CATGAGCTGCGATAAAAGCCGCAGCAAAGCCCTGACCCTGGCAAGTCGCGCAGCAGGTGTGACCAGCATG
GGTATTACCGGTGATGCCCGCGATCAGCTGGAAGTGGTGGGTGATGGTATTGATCCGGTGTGCCTGGTGA
GCTGCCTGCGCAAAAAACTGGGCCATGCCCAGATCATCAAGGTGGAAGAAGTTAAGAAGCCGGAAGAAAA
AGAATAAGGATCCGTCGACCTGCAGCGGCCGCATAACTAGCATAACCCCTTGGGGCCTCTAAACGGGTCT
TGAGGGGTTTTTTGCGCGCTTGCAGCCAAGCTAATTCCGGGCGAATTTCTTATGATTTATGATTTTTATT
ATTAAATAAGTTATAAAAAAAATAAGTGTATACAAATTTTAAAGTGACTCTTAGGTTTTAAAACGAAAAT
TCTTATTCTTGAGTAACTCTTTCCTGTAGGTCAGGTTGCTTTCTCAGGTATAGCATGAGGTCGCTCTTAT
TGACCACACCTCTACCGGCATGCAAGCTTGGCGTAATCATGGTCATAGCTGTTTCCTGTGTGAAATTGTT
ATCCGCTCACAATTCCACACAACATACGAGCCGGAAGCATAAAGTGTAAAGCCTGGGGTGCCTAATGAGT
GAGCTAACTCACATTAATTGCGTTGCGCTCACTGCCCGCTTTCCAGTCGGGAAACCTGTCGTGCCAGCTG
CATTAATGAATCGGCCAACGCGCGGGGAGAGGCGGTTTGCGTATTGGGCGCTCTTCCGCTTCCTCGCTCA
CTGACTCGCTGCGCTCGGTCGTTCGGCTGCGGCGAGCGGTATCAGCTCACTCAAAGGCGGTAATACGGTT
ATCCACAGAATCAGGGGATAACGCAGGAAAGAACATGTGAGCAAAAGGCCAGCAAAAGGCCAGGAACCGT
AAAAAGGCCGCGTTGCTGGCGTTTTTCCATAGGCTCCGCCCCCCTGACGAGCATCACAAAAATCGACGCT
CAAGTCAGAGGTGGCGAAACCCGACAGGACTATAAAGATACCAGGCGTTTCCCCCTGGAAGCTCCCTCGT
GCGCTCTCCTGTTCCGACCCTGCCGCTTACCGGATACCTGTCCGCCTTTCTCCCTTCGGGAAGCGTGGCG
CTTTCTCATAGCTCACGCTGTAGGTATCTCAGTTCGGTGTAGGTCGTTCGCTCCAAGCTGGGCTGTGTGC
ACGAACCCCCCGTTCAGCCCGACCGCTGCGCCTTATCCGGTAACTATCGTCTTGAGTCCAACCCGGTAAG
ACACGACTTATCGCCACTGGCAGCAGCCACTGGTAACAGGATTAGCAGAGCGAGGTATGTAGGCGGTGCT
ACAGAGTTCTTGAAGTGGTGGCCTAACTACGGCTACACTAGAAGAACAGTATTTGGTATCTGCGCTCTGC
TGAAGCCAGTTACCTTCGGAAAAAGAGTTGGTAGCTCTTGATCCGGCAAACAAACCACCGCTGGTAGCGG
TGGTTTTTTTGTTTGCAAGCAGCAGATTACGCGCAGAAAAAAAGGATCTCAAGAAGATCCTTTGATCTTT
TCTACGGGGTCTGACGCTCAGTGGAACGAAAACTCACGTTAAGGGATTTTGGTCATGAGATTATCAAAAA
GGATCTTCACCTAGATCCTTTTAAATTAAAAATGAAGTTTTAAATCAATCTAAAGTATATATGAGTAACC
TGAGGCTATGGCAGGGCCTGCCGCCCCGACGTTGGCTGCGAGCCCTGGGCCTTCACCCGAACTTGGGGGG
TGGGGTGGGGAAAAGGAAGAAACGCGGGCGTATTGGCCCCAATGGGGTCTCGGTGGGGTATCGACAGAGT
GCCAGCCCTGGGACCGAACCCCGCGTTTATGAACAAACGACCCAACACCGTGCGTTTTATTCTGTCTTTT
TATTGCCGTCATAGCGCGGGTTCCTTCCGGTATTGTCTCCTTCCGTGTTTCAGTTAGCCTCCCCCTAGGG
TGGGCGAAGAACTCCAGCATGAGATCCCCGCGCTGGAGGATCATCCAGCCGGCGTCCCGGAAAACGATTC
CGAAGCCCAACCTTTCATAGAAGGCGGCGGTGGAATCGAAATCTCGTGATGGCAGGTTGGGCGTCGCTTG
GTCGGTCATTTCGAACCCCAGAGTCCCGCTCAGAAGAACTCGTCAAGAAGGCGATAGAAGGCGATGCGCT
GCGAATCGGGAGCGGCGATACCGTAAAGCACGAGGAAGCGGTCAGCCCATTCGCCGCCAAGCTCTTCAGC
AATATCACGGGTAGCCAACGCTATGTCCTGATAGCGGTCCGCCACACCCAGCCGGCCACAGTCGATGAAT
CCAGAAAAGCGGCCATTTTCCACCATGATATTCGGCAAGCAGGCATCGCCATGAGTCACGACGAGATCCT
CGCCGTCGGGCATGCTCGCCTTGAGCCTGGCGAACAGTTCGGCTGGCGCGAGCCCCTGATGCTCTTCGTC
CAGATCATCCTGATCGACAAGACCGGCTTCCATCCGAGTACGTGCTCGCTCGATGCGATGTTTCGCTTGG
TGGTCGAATGGGCAGGTAGCCGGATCAAGCGTATGCAGCCGCCGCATTGCATCAGCCATGATGGATACTT
TCTCGGCAGGAGCAAGGTGAGATGACAGGAGATCCTGCCCCGGCACTTCGCCCAATAGCAGCCAGTCCCT
TCCCGCTTCAGTGACAACGTCGAGCACAGCTGCGCAAGGAACGCCCGTCGTGGCCAGCCACGATAGCCGC
GCTGCCTCGTCTTGCAGTTCATTCAGGGCACCGGACAGGTCGGTCTTGACAAAAAGAACCGGGCGCCCCT
GCGCTGACAGCCGGAACACGGCGGCATCAGAGCAGCCGATTGTCTGTTGTGCCCAGTCATAGCCGAATAG
CCTCTCCACCCAAGCGGCCGGAGAACCTGCGTGCAATCCATCTTGTTCAATCATACTCTTCCTTTTTCAA
TATTATTGAAGCATTTATCAGGGTTATTGTCTCATGAGCGGATACATATTTGAATGTATTTAGAAAAATA
AACAAATAGGGGTTCCGCGCACATTTCCCCGAAAAGTGCCACCTGAACGAAGCATCTGTGCTTCATTTTG
TAGAACAAAAATGCAACGCGAGAGCGCTAATTTTTCAAACAAAGAATCTGAGCTGCATTTTTACAGAACA
GAAATGCAACGCGAAAGCGCTATTTTACCAACGAAGAATCTGTGCTTCATTTTTGTAAAACAAAAATGCA
ACGCGAGAGCGCTAATTTTTCAAACAAAGAATCTGAGCTGCATTTTTACAGAACAGAAATGCAACGCGAG
AGCGCTATTTTACCAACAAAGAATCTATACTTCTTTTTTGTTCTACAAAAATGCATCCCGAGAGCGCTAT
TTTTCTAACAAAGCATCTTAGATTACTTTTTTTCTCCTTTGTGCGCTCTATAATGCAGTCTCTTGATAAC
TTTTTGCACTGTAGGTCCGTTAAGGTTAGAAGAAGGCTACTTTGGTGTCTATTTTCTCTTCCATAAAAAA
AGCCTGACTCCACTTCCCGCGTTTACTGATTACTAGCGAAGCTGCGGGTGCATTTTTTCAAGATAAAGGC
ATCCCCGATTATATTCTATACCGATGTGGATTGCGCATACTTTGTGAACAGAAAGTGATAGCGTTGATGA
TTCTTCATTGGTCAGAAAATTATGAACGGTTTCTTCTATTTTGTCTCTATATACTACGTATAGGAAATGT
TTACATTTTCGTATTGTTTTCGATTCACTCTATGAATAGTTCTTACTACAATTTTTTTGTCTAAAGAGTA
ATACTAGAGATAAACATAAAAAATGTAGAGGTCGAGTTTAGATGCAAGTTCAAGGAGCGAAAGGTGGATG
GGTAGGTTATATAGGGATATAGCACAGAGATATATAGCAAAGAGATACTTTTGAGCAATGTTTGTGGAAG
CGGTATTCGCAATATTTTAGTAGCTCGTTACAGTCCGGTGCGTTTTTGGTTTTTTGAAAGTGCGTCTTCA
GAGCGCTTTTGGTTTTCAAAAGCGCTCTGAAGTTCCTATACTTTCTAGAGAATAGGAACTTCGGAATAGG
AACTTCAAAGCGTTTCCGAAAACGAGCGCTTCCGAAAATGCAACGCGAGCTGCGCACATACAGCTCACTG
TTCACGTCGCACCTATATCTGCGTGTTGCCTGTATATATATATACATGAGAAGAACGGCATAGTGCGTGT
TTATGCTTAAATGCGTACTTATATGCGTCTATTTATGTAGGATGAAAGGTAGTCTAGTACCTCCTGTGAT
ATTATCCCATTCCATGCGGGGTATCGTATGCTTCCTTCAGCACTACCCTTTAGCTGTTCTATATGCTGCC
ACTCCTCAATTGGATTAGTCTCATCCTTCAATGCTATCATTTCCTTTGATATTGGATCATACTAAGAAAC
CATTATTATCATGACATTAACCTATAAAAATAGGCGTATCACGAGGCCCTTTCGTCTCGCGCGTTTCGGT
GATGACGGTGAAAACCTCTGACACATGCAGCTCCCGGAGACGGTCACAGCTTGTCTGTAAGCGGATGCCG
GGAGCAGACAAGCCCGTCAGGGCGCGTCAGCGGGTGTTGGCGGGTGTCGGGGCTGGCTTAACTATGCGGC
ATCAGAGCAGATTGTACTGAGAGTGCACCATAGATCAACGACATTACTATATATATAATATAGGAAGCAT
TTAATAGAACAGCATCGTAATATATGTGTACTTTGCAGTTATGACGCCAGATGGCAGTAGTGGAAGATAT
TCTTTATTGAAAAATAGCTTGTCACCTTACGTACAATCTTGATCCGGAGCTTTTCTTTTTTTGCCGATTA
AGAATTAATTCGGTCGAAAAAAGAAAAGGAGAGGGCCAAGAGGGAGGGCATTGGTGACTATTGAGCACGT
GAGTATACGTGATTAAGCACACAAAGGCAGCTTGGAGTATGTCTGTTATTAATTTCACAGGTAGTTCTGG
TCCATTGGTGAAAGTTTGCGGCTTGCAGAGCACAGAGGCCGCAGAATGTGCTCTAGATTCCGATGCTGAC
TTGCTGGGTATTATATGTGTGCCCAATAGAAAGAGAACAATTGACCCGGTTATTGCAAGGAAAATTTCAA
GTCTTGTAAAAGCATATAAAAATAGTTCAGGCACTCCGAAATACTTGGTTGGCGTGTTTCGTAATCAACC
TAAGGAGGATGTTTTGGCTCTGGTCAATGATTACGGCATTGATATCGTCCAACTGCATGGAGATGAGTCG
TGGCAAGAATACCAAGAGTTCCTCGGTTTGCCAGTTATTAAAAGACTCGTATTTCCAAAAGACTGCAACA
TACTACTCAGTGCAGCTTCACAGAAACCTCATTCGTTTATTCCCTTGTTTGATTCAGAAGCAGGTGGGAC
AGGTGAACTTTTGGATTGGAACTCGATTTCTGACTGGGTTGGAAGGCAAGAGAGCCCCGAAAGCTTACAT
TTTATGTTAGCTGGTGGACTGACGCCAGAAAATGTTGGTGATGCGCTTAGATTAAATGGCGTTATTGGTG
TTGATGTAAGCGGAGGTGTGGAGACAAATGGTGTAAAAGACTCTAACAAAATAGCAAATTTCGTCAAAAA
TGCTAAGAAATAGGTTATTACTGAGTAGTATTTATTTAAGTATTGTTTGTGCACTTGCCGATCTATGCGG
TGTGAAATACCGCACAGATGCGTAAGGAGAAAATACCGCATCAGGAAATTGTAAGCGTTAATATTTTGTT
AAAATTCGCGTTAAATTTTTGTTAAATCAGCTCATTTTTTAACCAATAGGCCGAAATCGGCAAAATCCCT
TATAAATCAAAAGAATAGACCGAGATAGGGT
[37 nt withheld, positions 7172-7208]
AAAGAACGTGGACTCCAACGTCAAAGG
[49 nt withheld, positions 7236-7284]
T
[91 nt withheld, positions 7286-7376]
G
[124 nt withheld, positions 7378-7501]
CCATTCGCCATTCAGGCTGCGCAACTGTTGGGAAGGGCGAT
