>Addgene plasmid #168353 | pTL119 | depositor partial sequence | sequence record 326453 | insert
GAATTCAAACAGAAAATCGTGATCCAGCTGAGCATGAGCTGCGATAAAAGCCGCAGCAAAGCCCTGACCC
TGGCAAGTCGCGCAGCAGGTGTGACCAGCATGGGTATTACCGGTGATGCCCGCGATCAGCTGGAAGTGGT
GGGTGATGGTATTGATCCGGTGTGCCTGGTGAGCTGCCTGCGCAAAAAACTGGGCCATGCCCAGATCATC
AAGGTGGAAGAAGTTAAGAAGCCGGAAGAAAAAGAATAAGGATCC
